Addgene plasmid #11403: YFP-Rac1(H40,L61)
Depositing lab: Joel Swanson. Depositing organization: University of Michigan. Publication: Cdc42, Rac1, and Rac2 display distinct patterns of activation during phagocytosis. Hoppe AD, Swanson JA. Mol Biol Cell 2004 Aug;15(8):3509-19. Epub 2004 May 28. 10.1091/mbc.e03-11-0847 PubMed 15169870.
Backbone
  Vector backbone: pEYFP-C1
  Backbone manufacturer: Clontech
  Backbone size w/o insert (bp): 4731
  Vector type: Mammalian Expression
  Selectable markers: Neomycin (select with G418)
Growth in bacteria
  Bacterial resistance: Kanamycin, 50 μg/mL
  Growth temperature: 37°C
  Growth strain: DH5alpha
  Copy number: High Copy
Gene/Insert
  Gene/Insert name: ras-related C3 botulinum toxin substrate 1 (alt names: Rac1(L61); YFP)
  Species: H. sapiens (human)
  Insert size (bp): 580
  Mutation: Obtained with Glutamine 61 mutated to Leucine. Then mutated Tyrosine 40 to Histidine.
  GenBank ID: AF498964
  Entrez Gene: RAC1 (a.k.a. MIG5, MRD48, Rac-1, TC-25, p21-Rac1)
  Tag / fusion protein: YFP (N terminal on backbone)
  Cloning method: Restriction Enzyme; 5′ cloning site BglII (not destroyed); 3′ cloning site HindIII (not destroyed)
  Sequencing primers: 5′ CCTGAGCAAAGACCCCAACGAGAA; 3′ CAGGGGGAGGTGTGGGAGGTTT
Resource information
  A portion of this plasmid was derived from a plasmid made by: Human Rac1(Q61L) cDNA was a gift from Klaus Hahn.
Terms and licenses: Academic/Nonprofit Terms; Industry Terms: Not Available to Industry
Depositor comments: Expresses Rac1(H40, 61L) with an N-terminal YFP marker. YFP is the monomeric (A207K) version of Citrine, a pH-insensitive YFP.
How to cite: YFP-Rac1(H40,L61) was a gift from Joel Swanson (Addgene plasmid # 11403 ; http://n2t.net/addgene:11403 ; RRID:Addgene_11403)
