[The description below was written by a language model from this plasmid's Addgene catalogue record.]
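Description:
YFP-Rac1(H40,L61) is a mammalian expression plasmid built on the Clontech pEYFP-C1 backbone (about 4.7 kb without insert). It encodes human RAC1, the Ras-related C3 botulinum toxin substrate 1 small GTPase, fused to an N-terminal yellow fluorescent protein. The roughly 580 bp Rac1 coding sequence was placed downstream of the fluorescent protein between BglII and HindIII sites, both of which were retained. The plasmid is maintained at high copy in E. coli under kanamycin selection, and the backbone's neomycin resistance marker allows G418 selection of transfected mammalian cells. The record does not name the promoter or list individual backbone features, and no feature table is provided; C1-series vectors of this family conventionally drive the fusion from a CMV immediate-early promoter.

The insert carries two substitutions. It was obtained as a Rac1 cDNA with glutamine 61 changed to leucine, a change generally known to impair GTP hydrolysis and hold the GTPase in its active state. Tyrosine 40 was then mutated to histidine. This residue lies in the effector-binding region, and changes there are commonly used to disrupt interaction with particular downstream partners, although the record does not state the intended effect. According to the depositor, the fluorescent tag is not standard EYFP but the monomeric (A207K) form of Citrine, a pH-insensitive YFP variant with a reduced tendency to self-associate. The associated publication examined the activation patterns of Cdc42, Rac1 and Rac2 during phagocytosis. This points to use of the construct in live-cell fluorescence imaging of Rac1 localization and signalling, most plausibly as a mutant comparison alongside other tagged GTPase constructs.
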