>Addgene plasmid #11403 | YFP-Rac1(H40,L61) | addgene partial sequence | sequence record 20056 | EGFP-C 5'-CATGGTCCTGCTGGAGTTCGTG-3'
CCGGACTCAGATCTATGCAGGCCATCAAGTGTGTGGTGGTGGGAGACGGAGCTGTAGGTAAAACTTGCCT
ACTGATCAGTTACACAACCAATGCATTTCCTGGAGAATATATCCCTACTGTCTTTGACAATCATTCTGCC
AATGTTATGGTAGATGGAAAACCGGTGAATCTGGGCTTATGGGATACAGCTGGACTAGAAGATTATGACA
GATTACGCCCCCTATCCTATCCGCAAACAGATGTGTTCTTAATTTGCTTTTCCCTTGTGAGTCCTGCATC
ATTTGAAAATGTCCGTGCAAAGTGGTATCCTGAGGTGCGGCACCACTGTCCCAACACTCCCATCATCCTA
GTGGGAACTAAACTTGATCTTAGGGATGATAAAGACACGATCGAGAAACTGAAGGAGAAGAAGCTGACTC
CCATCACCTATCCGCAGGGTCTAGCCATGGCTAAGGAGATTGGTGCTGTAAAATACCTGGAGTGCTCGGC
GCTCACACAGCGAGGCCTCAAGACAGTGTTTGACGAAGCGATCCGAGCAGTCCTCTGCCCGCCTCCCGTG
AAGAAGAGGAAGAGAAAATGCCTGCTGTTGTGACAAGCTTCGAATTCTGCAGTCGACGGTACCGCGGGCC
CGGGATCCACCGGATCTAGATAACTGATCATAATCAGCCATACCACATTTGTAGAGGTTTTACTTGCTTT
AAAAAACCTCCCACACCTCCCCCTGAACCTGAAACATAAAATGAATGCAATTGTTGTTGTTAACTTGTTT
ATTGCAGCTTATAATGGTTACAAATAAAGCAATAGCATCACAAATTTCACAAATAAAGCATTTTTTTCAC
TGCATTCTAGTTGTGGTTTGTCCAAACTCATCAATGTATCTTAAGGCGTAAATTGTAAGCGTTAATATTT
TGTTAAAAT
